>Addgene plasmid #56347 | mPapaya-MannII-N-10 | addgene full sequence | sequence record 226658 | Addgene NGS Result
CGTTACATAACTTACGGTAAATGGCCCGCCTGGCTGACCGCCCAACGACCCCCGCCCATTGACGTCAATA
ATGACGTATGTTCCCATAGTAACGCCAATAGGGACTTTCCATTGACGTCAATGGGTGGAGTATTTACGGT
AAACTGCCCACTTGGCAGTACATCAAGTGTATCATATGCCAAGTACGCCCCCTATTGACGTCAATGACGG
TAAATGGCCCGCCTGGCATTATGCCCAGTACATGACCTTATGGGACTTTCCTACTTGGCAGTACATCTAC
GTATTAGTCATCGCTATTACCATGGTGATGCGGTTTTGGCAGTACATCAATGGGCGTGGATAGCGGTTTG
ACTCACGGGGATTTCCAAGTCTCCACCCCATTGACGTCAATGGGAGTTTGTTTTGGCACCAAAATCAACG
GGACTTTCCAAAATGTCGTAACAACTCCGCCCCATTGACGCAAATGGGCGGTAGGCGTGTACGGTGGGAG
GTCTATATAAGCAGAGCTGGTTTAGTGAACCGTCAGATCCGCTAGCGCCACCATGAAGTTAAGTCGCCAG
TTCACCGTGTTTGGCAGCGCGATCTTCTGCGTCGTAATCTTCTCACTCTACCTGATGCTGGACAGGGGTC
ACTTGGACTACCCTCGGGGCCCGCGCCAGGAGGGCTCCTTTCCGCAGGGCCAGCTTTCAATATTGCAAGA
AAAGATTGACCATTTGGAGCGTTTGCTCGCTGAGAACAACGAGATCATCTCAAATATCAGAGACTCAGTC
ATCAACCTGAGCGAGTCTGTGGAGGACGGCCCGCGGGGGTCACCAGGCAACGCCAGCCAAGGCTCCATCC
ACCTCCACTCGCCACAGTTGGCCCTGCAGGCTGACCCCAGCTCCGGATCGGATCCACCGGTCGCCACCAT
GGTGAGCAAGGGCGAGGGGCAATCGAAGCATGGGCTAAAGGAGGAGATGACGGTGAAGTACCACATGGAA
GGTTGCGTTAATGGTCACAAATTTGTCATTACTGGAGAGGGCATTGGAAACCCTTTTAAGGGTAAGCAAA
CTGCAAATTTGTGTGTGATAGAAGGAGGCCCGCTGCCGTTCTCGGAGGACATTTTAAGTCCGGGTTTTAA
ATATGGTGACCGGATTTTCACAGAGTACCCACAGGATATTGTAGATTACTTCAAGAACTCATGTCCAGCG
GGCTATACGTGGGAAAGGAGCTTCCTCTTTGAGGACGGAGCGGTCTGTCGATGCAACGTGGACATAACAG
TCTCTGAAAAGGAGAACTGCATCTATCACAAAAGTATCTTCAGAGGGGTGAATTTTCCCGCCGACGGCCC
CGTAATGAAGAAAATGACCACTAATTGGGAAGCTAGTACCGAGAAAATTGTGCCTGTTCCAAAGCAAGGG
ATATTAAAAGGAAAGGTCAAAATGTACCTATTGCTGAAGGATGGCGGTCGTTATCATTGCCAGTTTGATA
CGGTATATAAAGCTAAATCAGTGCCCTCCAAGATGCCAGAATGGCATTTTATACAGCATAAGCTCCTTAG
GGAGGACCGCTCTGATGCTAAAAACCAGAAATGGCAATTAACAGAACATGCAATCGCAGGCATGGACGAG
CTGTACAAGTAAGCGGCCGCGACTCTAGATCATAATCAGCCATACCACATTTGTAGAGGTTTTACTTGCT
TTAAAAAACCTCCCACACCTCCCCCTGAACCTGAAACATAAAATGAATGCAATTGTTGTTGTTAACTTGT
TTATTGCAGCTTATAATGGTTACAAATAAAGCAATAGCATCACAAATTTCACAAATAAAGCATTTTTTTC
ACTGCATTCTAGTTGTGGTTTGTCCAAACTCATCAATGTATCTTAAGGCGTAAATTGTAAGCGTTAATAT
TTTGTTAAAATTCGCGTTAAATTTTTGTTAAATCAGCTCATTTTTTAACCAATAGGCCGAAATCGGCAAA
ATCCCTTATAAATCAAAAGAATAGACCGAGATAGGGT
[37 nt withheld, positions 1998-2034]
AAAGAACGTGGACTCCAACGTCAAAGG
[49 nt withheld, positions 2062-2110]
T
[91 nt withheld, positions 2112-2202]
G
[124 nt withheld, positions 2204-2327]
CAGGTGGCACTTTTCGGGGAAATGTGCGCGGAACCCCTATTTGTTTATTTTTCTAAATACATTCAAATAT
GTATCCGCTCATGAGACAATAACCCTGATAAATGCTTCAATAATATTGAAAAAGGAAGAGTCCTGAGGCG
GAAAGAACCAGCTGTGGAATGTGTGTCAGTTAGGGTGTGGAAAGTCCCCAGGCTCCCCAGCAGGCAGAAG
TATGCAAAGCATGCATCTCAATTAGTCAGCAACCAGGTGTGGAAAGTCCCCAGGCTCCCCAGCAGGCAGA
AGTATGCAAAGCATGCATCTCAATTAGTCAGCAACCATAGTCCCGCCCCTAACTCCGCCCATCCCGCCCC
TAACTCCGCCCAGTTCCGCCCATTCTCCGCCCCATGGCTGACTAATTTTTTTTATTTATGCAGAGGCCGA
GGCCGCCTCGGCCTCTGAGCTATTCCAGAAGTAGTGAGGAGGCTTTTTTGGAGGCCTAGGCTTTTGCAAA
GATCGATCAAGAGACAGGATGAGGATCGTTTCGCATGATTGAACAAGATGGATTGCACGCAGGTTCTCCG
GCCGCTTGGGTGGAGAGGCTATTCGGCTATGACTGGGCACAACAGACAATCGGCTGCTCTGATGCCGCCG
TGTTCCGGCTGTCAGCGCAGGGGCGCCCGGTTCTTTTTGTCAAGACCGACCTGTCCGGTGCCCTGAATGA
ACTGCAAGACGAGGCAGCGCGGCTATCGTGGCTGGCCACGACGGGCGTTCCTTGCGCAGCTGTGCTCGAC
GTTGTCACTGAAGCGGGAAGGGACTGGCTGCTATTGGGCGAAGTGCCGGGGCAGGATCTCCTGTCATCTC
ACCTTGCTCCTGCCGAGAAAGTATCCATCATGGCTGATGCAATGCGGCGGCTGCATACGCTTGATCCGGC
TACCTGCCCATTCGACCACCAAGCGAAACATCGCATCGAGCGAGCACGTACTCGGATGGAAGCCGGTCTT
GTCGATCAGGATGATCTGGACGAAGAGCATCAGGGGCTCGCGCCAGCCGAACTGTTCGCCAGGCTCAAGG
CGAGCATGCCCGACGGCGAGGATCTCGTCGTGACCCATGGCGATGCCTGCTTGCCGAATATCATGGTGGA
AAATGGCCGCTTTTCTGGATTCATCGACTGTGGCCGGCTGGGTGTGGCGGACCGCTATCAGGACATAGCG
TTGGCTACCCGTGATATTGCTGAAGAGCTTGGCGGCGAATGGGCTGACCGCTTCCTCGTGCTTTACGGTA
TCGCCGCTCCCGATTCGCAGCGCATCGCCTTCTATCGCCTTCTTGACGAGTTCTTCTGAGCGGGACTCTG
GGGTTCGAAATGACCGACCAAGCGACGCCCAACCTGCCATCACGAGATTTCGATTCCACCGCCGCCTTCT
ATGAAAGGTTGGGCTTCGGAATCGTTTTCCGGGACGCCGGCTGGATGATCCTCCAGCGCGGGGATCTCAT
GCTGGAGTTCTTCGCCCACCCTAGGGGGAGGCTAACTGAAACACGGAAGGAGACAATACCGGAAGGAACC
CGCGCTATGACGGCAATAAAAAGACAGAATAAAACGCACGGTGTTGGGTCGTTTGTTCATAAACGCGGGG
TTCGGTCCCAGGGCTGGCACTCTGTCGATACCCCACCGAGACCCCATTGGGGCCAATACGCCCGCGTTTC
TTCCTTTTCCCCACCCCACCCCCCAAGTTCGGGTGAAGGCCCAGGGCTCGCAGCCAACGTCGGGGCGGCA
GGCCCTGCCATAGCCTCAGGTTACTCATATATACTTTAGATTGATTTAAAACTTCATTTTTAATTTAAAA
GGATCTAGGTGAAGATCCTTTTTGATAATCTCATGACCAAAATCCCTTAACGTGAGTTTTCGTTCCACTG
AGCGTCAGACCCCGTAGAAAAGATCAAAGGATCTTCTTGAGATCCTTTTTTTCTGCGCGTAATCTGCTGC
TTGCAAACAAAAAAACCACCGCTACCAGCGGTGGTTTGTTTGCCGGATCAAGAGCTACCAACTCTTTTTC
CGAAGGTAACTGGCTTCAGCAGAGCGCAGATACCAAATACTGTTCTTCTAGTGTAGCCGTAGTTAGGCCA
CCACTTCAAGAACTCTGTAGCACCGCCTACATACCTCGCTCTGCTAATCCTGTTACCAGTGGCTGCTGCC
AGTGGCGATAAGTCGTGTCTTACCGGGTTGGACTCAAGACGATAGTTACCGGATAAGGCGCAGCGGTCGG
GCTGAACGGGGGGTTCGTGCACACAGCCCAGCTTGGAGCGAACGACCTACACCGAACTGAGATACCTACA
GCGTGAGCTATGAGAAAGCGCCACGCTTCCCGAAGGGAGAAAGGCGGACAGGTATCCGGTAAGCGGCAGG
GTCGGAACAGGAGAGCGCACGAGGGAGCTTCCAGGGGGAAACGCCTGGTATCTTTATAGTCCTGTCGGGT
TTCGCCACCTCTGACTTGAGCGTCGATTTTTGTGATGCTCGTCAGGGGGGCGGAGCCTATGGAAAAACGC
CAGCAACGCGGCCTTTTTACGGTTCCTGGCCTTTTGCTGGCCTTTTGCTCACATGTTCTTTCCTGCGTTA
TCCCCTGATTCTGTGGATAACCGTATTACCGCCATGCATTAGTTATTAATAGTAATCAATTACGGGGTCA
TTAGTTCATAGCCCATATATGGAGTTCCG
Features (pLannotate 1.2.2; 15 found; start..end, strand, type, name):
      1..304     +  enhancer       CMV enhancer: human cytomegalovirus immediate early enhancer
    305..508     +  promoter       CMV promoter: human cytomegalovirus (CMV) immediate early promoter
    543..896     +  CDS            Man2a1 (fragment): MA2A1_MOUSE - Also known as Mana2. Experimental evidence at protein level: Swiss-Prot protein existence level 1. Catalyzes the first committed step in the biosynthesis of complex N-glycans. It controls conversion of high mannose to complex N- glycans; the final hydrolytic step in the N-glycan maturation pathway. From Mus musculus (Mouse).
    909..1619    +  CDS            mPapaya0.6: mPapaya0.6 is a fluorescent protein published in 2013, derived from Zoanthus sp.. It is reported to be a monomer.
   1638..1721    +  CDS            large T antigen (fragment): large T antigen from SV40 (simian virus 40)
   1744..1865    +  polyA_signal   SV40 poly(A) signal: SV40 polyadenylation signal
   1899..2327    -  rep_origin     f1 ori (sequence partly withheld): f1 bacteriophage origin of replication; arrow indicates direction of (+) strand synthesis
   2354..2458    +  promoter       AmpR promoter: bla
   2460..2817    +  promoter       SV40 promoter: SV40 enhancer and early promoter
   2852..3646    +  CDS            NeoR/KanR: aminoglycoside phosphotransferase from Tn5; aph(3')-II (or nptII); confers resistance to neomycin, kanamycin, and G418 (Geneticin®)
   3667..3819    +  CDS            ble (fragment): BLE_KLEPN - Experimental evidence at protein level: Swiss-Prot protein existence level 1. Binding protein with a strong affinity to the bleomycin family of antibiotics. Binds to CL990; an antimitotic-antibiotic compound. From Klebsiella pneumoniae.
   3878..3925    +  polyA_signal   HSV TK poly(A) signal: herpes simplex virus thymidine kinase polyadenylation signal (Cole and Stacy, 1985)
   4016..4032    -  polyA_signal   bGH poly(A) signal (fragment): bovine growth hormone polyadenylation signal
   4254..4842    +  rep_origin     ori: high-copy-number ColE1/pMB1/pBR322/pUC origin of replication
   4957..5016    +  enhancer       CMV enhancer (fragment): human cytomegalovirus immediate early enhancer
