[The description below was written by a language model from this plasmid's Addgene catalogue record and pLannotate feature annotations shown in this document.]
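Description:
mPapaya-MannII-N-10 is a mammalian expression plasmid built on the mPapaya-N1 backbone, an N1-style fluorescent protein fusion vector in which the gene of interest is placed upstream of the fluorescent protein. It is maintained in E. coli as a high-copy plasmid through a ColE1/pUC-type origin and also carries an f1 phage origin. A single NeoR/KanR (Tn5 aminoglycoside phosphotransferase) cassette serves both hosts: a bacterial bla-type promoter drives kanamycin resistance in E. coli, while the adjacent SV40 enhancer/early promoter, with an HSV TK polyadenylation signal downstream, allows G418 selection of transfected mammalian cells. The short ble, bGH poly(A) and large T antigen fragments in the annotation appear to be partial matches to flanking backbone sequence rather than functional elements.

The payload is expressed from the human CMV immediate early enhancer and promoter and terminated by the SV40 poly(A) signal. It consists of the N-terminal portion of mouse alpha-mannosidase II (Man2a1, residues 1–112 according to the record), joined through a short linker to the monomeric yellow fluorescent protein mPapaya at its C terminus. The automated annotation labels the fluorescent protein as the closely related variant mPapaya0.6, derived from a Zoanthus sp. protein. Mannosidase II is an N-glycan processing enzyme, and the record gives the fusion's intended localization as mannosidase/Golgi, so the truncated fragment acts as a targeting domain rather than a catalytically complete enzyme. The construct is used as a Golgi marker for live or fixed-cell fluorescence imaging, with recorded excitation and emission maxima of 530 and 541 nm, and illustrates how mPapaya performs in fusion-tag applications.
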