Addgene plasmid #56347: mPapaya-MannII-N-10
Purpose: Localization: Mannosidase/Golgi, Excitation: 530, Emission: 541
Depositing lab: Michael Davidson. Depositing organization: Florida State University, Tallahassee. Publication: An engineered monomeric Zoanthus sp. yellow fluorescent protein. Hoi H, Howe ES, Ding Y, Zhang W, Baird MA, Sell BR, Allen JR, Davidson MW, Campbell RE. Chem Biol. 2013 Oct 24;20(10):1296-304. doi: 10.1016/j.chembiol.2013.08.008. Epub 2013 Oct 3. PubMed 24094838.
Backbone
  Vector backbone: mPapaya-N1
  Backbone size w/o insert (bp): 4750
  Vector type: Mammalian Expression
  Selectable markers: Neomycin (select with G418)
Growth in bacteria
  Bacterial resistance: Kanamycin, 50 μg/mL
  Growth temperature: 37°C
  Growth strain: DH5alpha
  Copy number: High Copy
Gene/Insert
  Gene/Insert name: MannII (alt name: NM_008549.2)
  Species: M. musculus (mouse)
  Mutation: aa 1-112 of MannII
  Promoter: CMV
  Tag / fusion protein: mPapaya (C terminal on backbone)
  Cloning method: Unknown
  Sequencing primers: 5′ CMV-F; 3′ SV40pA-R
Terms and licenses: Academic/Nonprofit Terms; Industry Terms: Not Available to Industry
Depositor comments: . Excitation = 530; Emission = 541
How to cite: mPapaya-MannII-N-10 was a gift from Michael Davidson (Addgene plasmid # 56347 ; http://n2t.net/addgene:56347 ; RRID:Addgene_56347)
